Addgene plasmid #62233: BiP-mCherry
Purpose: Hamster BiP/GRP78/HSPA5 fused to mCherry. Useful for studying BiP mobility and trafficking in live cells.
Depositing lab: Erik Snapp. Depositing organization: Albert Einstein College of Medicine. Publication: BiP availability distinguishes states of homeostasis and stress in the endoplasmic reticulum of living cells. Lai CW, Aronson DE, Snapp EL. Mol Biol Cell. 2010 Jun 15;21(12):1909-21. doi: 10.1091/mbc.E09-12-1066. Epub 2010 Apr 21. PubMed 20410136.
Backbone
  Vector backbone: clontech N1
  Backbone manufacturer: clontech
  Backbone size w/o insert (bp): 4000
  Total vector size (bp): 6700
  Vector type: Mammalian Expression
  Selectable markers: Gentamicin
Growth in bacteria
  Bacterial resistance: Kanamycin, 50 μg/mL
  Growth temperature: 37°C
  Growth strain: DH5alpha
  Copy number: High Copy
Gene/Insert
  Gene/Insert name: hamster BiP-mCherry-KDEL
  Species: Synthetic; hamster
  Insert size (bp): 2702
  Promoter: cmv
  Tag / fusion protein: mCherry (C terminal on insert)
  Cloning method: Restriction Enzyme; 5′ cloning site Nhe1 (not destroyed); 3′ cloning site NotI (not destroyed)
  Sequencing primers: 5′ tggtttagtgaaccgt; 3′ GTTCAGGGGGAGGTGTG
Terms and licenses: Academic/Nonprofit Terms; Industry Terms: Not Available to Industry
Depositor comments: Avoid overexpression. Low expressing cells are best for imaging. High expression leads to protein aggregation in the nuclear envelope. See supplementary data for original paper. Do NOT use this as an ER marker. BiP is a functional protein and significantly impacts the ER environment increasing stress resistance. Use ER-mCherry if you simply want a marker for the ER when imaging cells.
How to cite: BiP-mCherry was a gift from Erik Snapp (Addgene plasmid # 62233 ; http://n2t.net/addgene:62233 ; RRID:Addgene_62233)
