[The description below was written by a language model from this plasmid's Addgene catalogue record and pLannotate feature annotations shown in this document.]
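Description:
BiP-mCherry is a mammalian expression plasmid built on a Clontech N1-type backbone, encoding the Chinese hamster ER chaperone BiP (also known as GRP78 or HSPA5) fused at its C terminus to the monomeric red fluorescent protein mCherry. The insert name indicates that a KDEL ER-retrieval motif follows mCherry, restoring the retention signal that would otherwise be buried by the fusion, although the feature table does not annotate this short motif separately. The fusion was cloned between NheI and NotI sites and is transcribed from the human cytomegalovirus immediate early enhancer and promoter, with an SV40 polyadenylation signal downstream. The sequenced record is about 6.6 kb, close to the catalogue estimate of 6.7 kb.

The plasmid is propagated in E. coli through a high-copy ColE1/pUC-type origin and also carries an f1 phage origin. A single Tn5 aminoglycoside phosphotransferase (NeoR/KanR) gene serves both hosts. A bacterial bla promoter drives it for kanamycin selection, and an SV40 enhancer and early promoter with an HSV TK polyadenylation signal drive it in mammalian cells. The catalogue lists the mammalian selectable marker as gentamicin, but the annotated gene is the one that normally confers G418 (Geneticin) resistance. The short large T antigen, ble and bGH fragments in the table are most likely backbone remnants or annotation artefacts rather than functional elements.

The construct is intended for live-cell imaging of BiP mobility and trafficking in the ER. The depositor notes that low-expressing cells are best for imaging, because overexpression causes aggregation in the nuclear envelope. It should also not be used as a neutral ER marker, since the functional chaperone alters the ER environment and increases stress resistance.
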