Features (pLannotate 1.2.2; 15 found; start..end, strand, type, name):
      1..304     +  enhancer       CMV enhancer: human cytomegalovirus immediate early enhancer
    305..508     +  promoter       CMV promoter: human cytomegalovirus (CMV) immediate early promoter
    540..2495    +  CDS            HSPA5: BIP_CRIGR - Also known as GRP78 From Cricetulus griseus (Chinese hamster) (Cricetulus barabensis griseus).
   2511..3218    +  CDS            mCherry: mCherry is a basic (constitutively fluorescent) red fluorescent protein published in 2004, derived from Discosoma sp.. It is reported to be a very rapidly-maturing monomer with low acid sensitivity.
   3249..3332    +  CDS            large T antigen (fragment): large T antigen from SV40 (simian virus 40)
   3355..3476    +  polyA_signal   SV40 poly(A) signal: SV40 polyadenylation signal
   3510..3938    -  rep_origin     f1 ori (sequence partly withheld): f1 bacteriophage origin of replication; arrow indicates direction of (+) strand synthesis
   3965..4069    +  promoter       AmpR promoter: bla
   4071..4428    +  promoter       SV40 promoter: SV40 enhancer and early promoter
   4463..5257    +  CDS            NeoR/KanR: aminoglycoside phosphotransferase from Tn5; aph(3')-II (or nptII); confers resistance to neomycin, kanamycin, and G418 (Geneticin®)
   5278..5430    +  CDS            ble (fragment): BLE_KLEPN - Experimental evidence at protein level: Swiss-Prot protein existence level 1. Binding protein with a strong affinity to the bleomycin family of antibiotics. Binds to CL990; an antimitotic-antibiotic compound. From Klebsiella pneumoniae.
   5489..5536    +  polyA_signal   HSV TK poly(A) signal: herpes simplex virus thymidine kinase polyadenylation signal (Cole and Stacy, 1985)
   5627..5643    -  polyA_signal   bGH poly(A) signal (fragment): bovine growth hormone polyadenylation signal
   5865..6453    +  rep_origin     ori: high-copy-number ColE1/pMB1/pBR322/pUC origin of replication
   6568..6627    +  enhancer       CMV enhancer (fragment): human cytomegalovirus immediate early enhancer
>Addgene plasmid #62233 | BiP-mCherry | addgene full sequence | sequence record 314153 | Addgene NGS Result
CGTTACATAACTTACGGTAAATGGCCCGCCTGGCTGACCGCCCAACGACCCCCGCCCATTGACGTCAATA
ATGACGTATGTTCCCATAGTAACGCCAATAGGGACTTTCCATTGACGTCAATGGGTGGAGTATTTACGGT
AAACTGCCCACTTGGCAGTACATCAAGTGTATCATATGCCAAGTACGCCCCCTATTGACGTCAATGACGG
TAAATGGCCCGCCTGGCATTATGCCCAGTACATGACCTTATGGGACTTTCCTACTTGGCAGTACATCTAC
GTATTAGTCATCGCTATTACCATGGTGATGCGGTTTTGGCAGTACATCAATGGGCGTGGATAGCGGTTTG
ACTCACGGGGATTTCCAAGTCTCCACCCCATTGACGTCAATGGGAGTTTGTTTTGGCACCAAAATCAACG
GGACTTTCCAAAATGTCGTAACAACTCCGCCCCATTGACGCAAATGGGCGGTAGGCGTGTACGGTGGGAG
GTCTATATAAGCAGAGCTGGTTTAGTGAACCGTCAGATCCGCTAGCACCATGAAGTTCCCTATGGTGGCG
GCGGCGCTGCTGCTGCTCTGCGCGGTGCGGGCCGAGGAGGAGGACAAGAAGGAGGATGTGGGCACGGTGG
TCGGCATCGACCTGGGGACCACCTATTCCTGCGTTGGTGTGTTCAAGAACGGCCGCGTGGAGATCATAGC
CAACGATCAGGGCAACCGCATCACGCCGTCGTATGTGGCCTTCACTCCTGAAGGCGAGCGTCTGATTGGC
GATGCGGCCAAGAACCAGCTCACCTCCAATCCCGAGAACACGGTCTTCGACGCCAAGCGCCTCATCGGAC
GCACTTGGAATGACCCTTCAGTGCAGCAGGACATCAAGTTCTTGCCTTTCAAGGTGGTTGAAAAGAAAAC
TAAACCATACATTCAAGTTGATATTGGAGGTGGGCAAACCAAAACATTTGCCCCAGAAGAAATTTCTGCC
ATGGTTCTCACTAAAATGAAAGAAACTGCTGAAGCATATTTGGGAAAGAAGGTTACCCATGCAGTTGTTA
CTGTGCCGGCTTACTTCAATGATGCCCAGCGCCAAGCAACCAAAGATGCTGGCACCATTGCTGGACTGAA
TGTCATGCGGATCATCAATGAGCCCACAGCAGCTGCTATTGCGTATGGCCTGGATAAGAGAGAGGGCGAG
AAGAACATCCTCGTTTTTGACCTGGGCGGTGGAACCTTCGATGTGTCTCTTCTGACCATTGACAATGGTG
TCTTTGAAGTGGTGGCCACGAATGGAGACACTCATCTCGGTGGGGAAGACTTTGATCAGCGGGTTATGGA
ACACTTCATCAAGCTGTACAAAAAGAAAACTGGGAAAGACGTTAGAAAAGACAACAGAGCTGTGCAGAAA
CTTCGTCGTGAGGTGGAAAAGGCTAAGCGAGCCCTGTCTTCTCAGCATCAAGCAAGAATTGAGATAGAGT
CCTTCTTTGAAGGAGAAGACTTCTCTGAGACCCTGACTCGGGCCAAATTTGAAGAGTTGAACATGGACCT
GTTCCGATCTACCATGAAGCCAGTCCAGAAAGTGTTGGAAGACTCTGATCTGAAGAAATCAGACATTGAT
GAAATTGTTCTTGTCGGTGGGTCTACTCGGATTCCCAAGATTCAGCAGCTGGTGAAAGAGTTCTTCAATG
GCAAGGAGCCATCCCGTGGCATAAACCCAGATGAGGCTGTAGCATACGGTGCTGCTGTCCAGGCTGGTGT
CCTCTCTGGTGATCAAGATACAGGTGATCTGGTACTGCTTGATGTATGTCCTCTTACACTTGGTATTGAA
ACAGTGGGAGGTGTCATGACCAAACTGATTCCAAGGAACACTGTGGTACCCACCAAGAAGTCTCAGATCT
TTTCCACAGCTTCTGATAATCAGCCAACTGTAACAATCAAGGTCTATGAAGGTGAACGACCCCTAACAAA
AGACAACCATCTTCTGGGTACATTTGATCTGACTGGAATTCCTCCTGCTCCTCGTGGGGTACCCCAGATT
GAAGTCACCTTTGAGATAGATGTTAATGGTATTCTTCGAGTGACAGCTGAAGACAAAGGTACAGGGAACA
AAAACAAAATCACAATTACCAATGACCAAAATCGCCTGACACCTGAAGAAATTGAAAGGATGGTTAATGA
TGCAGAGAAGTTTGCTGAGGAAGACAAAAAGCTCAAAGAGCGCATTGATACCAGGAACGAGTTGGAAAGC
TATGCTTACTCTCTCAAGAACCAGATTGGAGATAAAGAAAAGCTGGGCGGTAAACTTTCCTCTGAAGATA
AAGAAACCATGGAGAAAGCTGTAGAGGAAAAGATTGAATGGCTGGAAAGCCACCAGGATGCAGACATTGA
AGACTTTAAAGCTAAAAAGAAGGAACTAGAGGAAATTGTTCAGCCTATTATTAGCAAACTCTATGGAAGT
GCAGGCCCTCCCCCAACTGGTGAAGAGGATACATCAGAAGGGGATCCACCGGTCGCCACCATGGTGAGCA
AGGGCGAGGAGGATAACATGGCCATCATCAAGGAGTTCATGCGCTTCAAGGTGCACATGGAGGGCTCCGT
GAACGGCCACGAGTTCGAGATCGAGGGCGAGGGCGAGGGCCGCCCCTACGAGGGCACCCAGACCGCCAAG
CTGAAGGTGACCAAGGGTGGCCCCCTGCCCTTCGCCTGGGACATCCTGTCCCCTCAGTTCATGTACGGCT
CCAAGGCCTACGTGAAGCACCCCGCCGACATCCCCGACTACTTGAAGCTGTCCTTCCCCGAGGGCTTCAA
GTGGGAGCGCGTGATGAACTTCGAGGACGGCGGCGTGGTGACCGTGACCCAGGACTCCTCCCTGCAGGAC
GGCGAGTTCATCTACAAGGTGAAGCTGCGCGGCACCAACTTCCCCTCCGACGGCCCCGTAATGCAGAAGA
AGACCATGGGCTGGGAGGCCTCCTCCGAGCGGATGTACCCCGAGGACGGCGCCCTGAAGGGCGAGATCAA
GCAGAGGCTGAAGCTGAAGGACGGCGGCCACTACGACGCTGAGGTCAAGACCACCTACAAGGCCAAGAAG
CCCGTGCAGCTGCCCGGCGCCTACAACGTCAACATCAAGTTGGACATCACCTCCCACAACGAGGACTACA
CCATCGTGGAACAGTACGAACGCGCCGAGGGCCGCCACTCCACCGGCGGCATGGACGAGCTGTACAAGAA
AGACGAGCTATAAGCGGCCGCGACTCTAGATCATAATCAGCCATACCACATTTGTAGAGGTTTTACTTGC
TTTAAAAAACCTCCCACACCTCCCCCTGAACCTGAAACATAAAATGAATGCAATTGTTGTTGTTAACTTG
TTTATTGCAGCTTATAATGGTTACAAATAAAGCAATAGCATCACAAATTTCACAAATAAAGCATTTTTTT
CACTGCATTCTAGTTGTGGTTTGTCCAAACTCATCAATGTATCTTAAGGCGTAAATTGTAAGCGTTAATA
TTTTGTTAAAATTCGCGTTAAATTTTTGTTAAATCAGCTCATTTTTTAACCAATAGGCCGAAATCGGCAA
AATCCCTTATAAATCAAAAGAATAGACCGAGATAGGGT
[37 nt withheld, positions 3609-3645]
AAAGAACGTGGACTCCAACGTCAAAGG
[49 nt withheld, positions 3673-3721]
T
[91 nt withheld, positions 3723-3813]
G
[124 nt withheld, positions 3815-3938]
CAGGTGGCACTTTTCGGGGAAATGTGCGCGGAACCCCTATTTGTTTATTTTTCTAAATACATTCAAATAT
GTATCCGCTCATGAGACAATAACCCTGATAAATGCTTCAATAATATTGAAAAAGGAAGAGTCCTGAGGCG
GAAAGAACCAGCTGTGGAATGTGTGTCAGTTAGGGTGTGGAAAGTCCCCAGGCTCCCCAGCAGGCAGAAG
TATGCAAAGCATGCATCTCAATTAGTCAGCAACCAGGTGTGGAAAGTCCCCAGGCTCCCCAGCAGGCAGA
AGTATGCAAAGCATGCATCTCAATTAGTCAGCAACCATAGTCCCGCCCCTAACTCCGCCCATCCCGCCCC
TAACTCCGCCCAGTTCCGCCCATTCTCCGCCCCATGGCTGACTAATTTTTTTTATTTATGCAGAGGCCGA
GGCCGCCTCGGCCTCTGAGCTATTCCAGAAGTAGTGAGGAGGCTTTTTTGGAGGCCTAGGCTTTTGCAAA
GATCGATCAAGAGACAGGATGAGGATCGTTTCGCATGATTGAACAAGATGGATTGCACGCAGGTTCTCCG
GCCGCTTGGGTGGAGAGGCTATTCGGCTATGACTGGGCACAACAGACAATCGGCTGCTCTGATGCCGCCG
TGTTCCGGCTGTCAGCGCAGGGGCGCCCGGTTCTTTTTGTCAAGACCGACCTGTCCGGTGCCCTGAATGA
ACTGCAAGACGAGGCAGCGCGGCTATCGTGGCTGGCCACGACGGGCGTTCCTTGCGCAGCTGTGCTCGAC
GTTGTCACTGAAGCGGGAAGGGACTGGCTGCTATTGGGCGAAGTGCCGGGGCAGGATCTCCTGTCATCTC
ACCTTGCTCCTGCCGAGAAAGTATCCATCATGGCTGATGCAATGCGGCGGCTGCATACGCTTGATCCGGC
TACCTGCCCATTCGACCACCAAGCGAAACATCGCATCGAGCGAGCACGTACTCGGATGGAAGCCGGTCTT
GTCGATCAGGATGATCTGGACGAAGAGCATCAGGGGCTCGCGCCAGCCGAACTGTTCGCCAGGCTCAAGG
CGAGCATGCCCGACGGCGAGGATCTCGTCGTGACCCATGGCGATGCCTGCTTGCCGAATATCATGGTGGA
AAATGGCCGCTTTTCTGGATTCATCGACTGTGGCCGGCTGGGTGTGGCGGACCGCTATCAGGACATAGCG
TTGGCTACCCGTGATATTGCTGAAGAGCTTGGCGGCGAATGGGCTGACCGCTTCCTCGTGCTTTACGGTA
TCGCCGCTCCCGATTCGCAGCGCATCGCCTTCTATCGCCTTCTTGACGAGTTCTTCTGAGCGGGACTCTG
GGGTTCGAAATGACCGACCAAGCGACGCCCAACCTGCCATCACGAGATTTCGATTCCACCGCCGCCTTCT
ATGAAAGGTTGGGCTTCGGAATCGTTTTCCGGGACGCCGGCTGGATGATCCTCCAGCGCGGGGATCTCAT
GCTGGAGTTCTTCGCCCACCCTAGGGGGAGGCTAACTGAAACACGGAAGGAGACAATACCGGAAGGAACC
CGCGCTATGACGGCAATAAAAAGACAGAATAAAACGCACGGTGTTGGGTCGTTTGTTCATAAACGCGGGG
TTCGGTCCCAGGGCTGGCACTCTGTCGATACCCCACCGAGACCCCATTGGGGCCAATACGCCCGCGTTTC
TTCCTTTTCCCCACCCCACCCCCCAAGTTCGGGTGAAGGCCCAGGGCTCGCAGCCAACGTCGGGGCGGCA
GGCCCTGCCATAGCCTCAGGTTACTCATATATACTTTAGATTGATTTAAAACTTCATTTTTAATTTAAAA
GGATCTAGGTGAAGATCCTTTTTGATAATCTCATGACCAAAATCCCTTAACGTGAGTTTTCGTTCCACTG
AGCGTCAGACCCCGTAGAAAAGATCAAAGGATCTTCTTGAGATCCTTTTTTTCTGCGCGTAATCTGCTGC
TTGCAAACAAAAAAACCACCGCTACCAGCGGTGGTTTGTTTGCCGGATCAAGAGCTACCAACTCTTTTTC
CGAAGGTAACTGGCTTCAGCAGAGCGCAGATACCAAATACTGTTCTTCTAGTGTAGCCGTAGTTAGGCCA
CCACTTCAAGAACTCTGTAGCACCGCCTACATACCTCGCTCTGCTAATCCTGTTACCAGTGGCTGCTGCC
AGTGGCGATAAGTCGTGTCTTACCGGGTTGGACTCAAGACGATAGTTACCGGATAAGGCGCAGCGGTCGG
GCTGAACGGGGGGTTCGTGCACACAGCCCAGCTTGGAGCGAACGACCTACACCGAACTGAGATACCTACA
GCGTGAGCTATGAGAAAGCGCCACGCTTCCCGAAGGGAGAAAGGCGGACAGGTATCCGGTAAGCGGCAGG
GTCGGAACAGGAGAGCGCACGAGGGAGCTTCCAGGGGGAAACGCCTGGTATCTTTATAGTCCTGTCGGGT
TTCGCCACCTCTGACTTGAGCGTCGATTTTTGTGATGCTCGTCAGGGGGGCGGAGCCTATGGAAAAACGC
CAGCAACGCGGCCTTTTTACGGTTCCTGGCCTTTTGCTGGCCTTTTGCTCACATGTTCTTTCCTGCGTTA
TCCCCTGATTCTGTGGATAACCGTATTACCGCCATGCATTAGTTATTAATAGTAATCAATTACGGGGTCA
TTAGTTCATAGCCCATATATGGAGTTCCG
